Addgene plasmid #203576: pH7m34GW-35S:SNACS
Purpose: Plant SnRK2 kinase activity FRET sensor in plant expression vector
Depositing lab: Julian Schroeder. Depositing organization: University of California, San Diego (UCSD). Publication: FRET kinase sensor development reveals SnRK2/OST1 activation by ABA but not by MeJA and high CO(2) during stomatal closure. Zhang L, Takahashi Y, Hsu PK, Kollist H, Merilo E, Krysan PJ, Schroeder JI. eLife. 2020 May 28;9:e56351. doi: 10.7554/eLife.56351. PubMed 32463362.
Backbone
  Vector backbone: pH7m34GW
  Vector type: Plant Expression
  Selectable markers: Hygromycin
Growth in bacteria
  Bacterial resistance: Spectinomycin, 50 μg/mL
  Growth temperature: 37°C
  Growth strain: DH5alpha
  Copy number: High Copy
Gene/Insert
  Gene/Insert name: SNACS
  Species: Synthetic
  Mutation: none
  Tag / fusion protein: StrepII (C terminal on insert)
  Cloning method: Gateway Cloning
  Sequencing primers: 5′ unknown
Terms and licenses: Academic/Nonprofit Terms; Industry Terms: Not Available to Industry
How to cite: pH7m34GW-35S:SNACS was a gift from Julian Schroeder (Addgene plasmid # 203576 ; http://n2t.net/addgene:203576 ; RRID:Addgene_203576)
