[The description below was written by a language model from this plasmid's Addgene catalogue record and pLannotate feature annotations shown in this document.]
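Description:
pH7m34GW-35S:SNACS is a binary T-DNA plant expression plasmid built on the pH7m34GW MultiSite Gateway destination backbone, carrying a synthetic FRET biosensor (SNACS) that reports plant SnRK2 kinase activity. The backbone has a high-copy ColE1/pUC-type origin with a bom site for propagation in E. coli, and the pVS1 oriV with its RepA and StaA genes, which support replication and stable maintenance in Agrobacterium. Bacterial selection is by spectinomycin through the aadA (SmR) gene. Between the nopaline-type left and right T-DNA border repeats lies a plant selection cassette in which the NOS promoter drives the hygromycin phosphotransferase gene (hph), followed by the NOS terminator.

The sensor cassette sits within the T-DNA, flanked by attB4, attB1 and attB2 sites left by Gateway recombination. An enhanced CaMV 35S promoter with a duplicated enhancer, followed by the TMV Ω translational leader, drives a single fusion reading frame. As annotated, it consists of an N-terminal S-tag, the yellow fluorescent protein YPet, the Arabidopsis 14-3-3 protein GRF4, an unannotated stretch of roughly 700 nt, a short fragment matching Arabidopsis BHLH122, and the cyan protein Turquoise-GL. A CaMV poly(A) signal terminates the transcript. This layout fits a standard kinase FRET sensor, in which phosphorylation of a substrate peptide promotes its binding to a phospho-recognition domain and changes energy transfer between the cyan donor and yellow acceptor, although the record does not spell out this mechanism. The catalogue lists a C-terminal StrepII tag, which the feature table does not annotate. The associated work used the sensor to examine SnRK2/OST1 activation during stomatal closure in response to ABA, MeJA and high CO2.
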