Features (pLannotate 1.2.2; 28 found; start..end, strand, type, name):
    821..1000    -  promoter       NOS promoter: nopaline synthase promoter
   1122..1281    -  polyA_signal   CaMV poly(A) signal (fragment): cauliflower mosaic virus polyadenylation signal
   1361..1401    -  CDS            lacZα (fragment): LacZα fragment of β-galactosidase; lacZ fragment
   1451..1471    +  protein_bind   attB2: mutant version of attB; core recombination site for the Gateway® BP reaction BP Clonase™
   1509..2219    -  CDS            Turquoise-GL: Turquoise-GL is a basic (constitutively fluorescent) cyan fluorescent protein published in 2010, derived from Aequorea victoria.
   2226..2372    -  CDS            BHLH122 (fragment): BH122_ARATH - Also known as EN70. Experimental evidence at protein level: Swiss-Prot protein existence level 1. From Arabidopsis thaliana (Mouse-ear cress).
   3117..3917    -  CDS            GRF4: 14334_ARATH - Experimental evidence at protein level: Swiss-Prot protein existence level 1. Is associated with a DNA binding complex that binds to the G box, a well-characterized cis-acting DNA regulatory element found in plant genes. From Arabidopsis thaliana (Mouse-ear cress).
   3924..4637    -  CDS            YPet: YPet is a basic (constitutively fluorescent) yellow fluorescent protein published in 2005, derived from Aequorea victoria. It has moderate acid sensitivity.
   4650..4694    -  CDS            S-Tag: affinity and epitope tag derived from pancreatic ribonuclease A
   4706..4726    -  protein_bind   attB1: mutant version of attB; core recombination site for the Gateway® BP reaction BP Clonase™
   4730..4783    -  misc_feature   TMV Ω: translational enhancer from the tobacco mosaic virus 5'-leader sequence (Gallie et al., 1988)
   4805..5478    -  promoter       CaMV 35S promoter (enhanced): cauliflower mosaic virus 35S promoter with a duplicated enhancer region
   5562..5582    -  protein_bind   attB4: mutant version of attB; core recombination site for the Gateway® BP reaction BP Clonase™
   5753..5777    +  misc_feature   RB T-DNA repeat: right border repeat from nopaline C58 T-DNA
   6147..6548    +  CDS            Y4CG_SINFN (fragment): Protein inferred from homology: Swiss-Prot protein existence level 3. From Sinorhizobium fredii (strain NBRC 101917 / NGR234).
   7108..7737    +  CDS            pVS1 StaA: stability protein from the Pseudomonas plasmid pVS1 (Heeb et al., 2000)
   8166..9239    +  CDS            pVS1 RepA: replication protein from the Pseudomonas plasmid pVS1 (Heeb et al., 2000)
   9305..9499    +  rep_origin     pVS1 oriV: origin of replication for the Pseudomonas plasmid pVS1 (Heeb et al., 2000)
   9702..9741    +  CDS            rop (fragment): Rop protein, which maintains plasmids at low copy number; rop
   9843..9983    +  misc_feature   bom: basis of mobility region from pBR322
  10169..10757   -  rep_origin     ori: high-copy-number ColE1/pMB1/pBR322/pUC origin of replication
  11003..11790   -  CDS            SmR (fragment): aminoglycoside adenylyltransferase (Murphy, 1985); aadA; confers resistance to spectinomycin and streptomycin
  11801..11857   -  CDS            GmR (fragment): gentamycin acetyltransferase; aacC1; confers resistance to gentamycin
  12033..12056   -  promoter       Pc promoter (fragment): intI1 (promoter lies within the coding sequence); class 1 integron promoter
  12315..12339   +  misc_feature   LB T-DNA repeat: left border repeat from nopaline C58 T-DNA
  12432..12684   -  terminator     NOS terminator: nopaline synthase terminator and poly(A) signal
  12700..12864   -  CDS            yokD (fragment): YOKD_BACSU - Experimental evidence at protein level: Swiss-Prot protein existence level 1. May contribute to antibiotic resistance. From Bacillus subtilis (strain 168).
  12885..785     -  CDS            hph (across the origin): KHYB_ECOLX - Experimental evidence at protein level: Swiss-Prot protein existence level 1. The aminoglycoside phosphotransferases achieve inactivation of their antibiotic substrates by phosphorylation. Only phosphorylates hygromycin and closely related compounds such as demethyl analogs and destomycin. From Escherichia coli.
>Addgene plasmid #203576 | pH7m34GW-35S:SNACS | addgene full sequence | sequence record 403707 | Addgene NGS Result
AGCCTTGGCGATCCTGCAAGCTCCGGATGCCTCCGCTCGAAGTAGCGCGTCTGCTGCTCCATACAAGCCA
ACCACGGCCTCCAGAAGAAGATGTTGGCGACCTCGTATTGGGAATCCCCGAACATCGCCTCGCTCCAGTC
AATGACCGCTGTTATGCGGCCATTGTCCGTCAGGACATTGTTGGAGCCGAAATCCGCGTGCACGAGGTGC
CGGACTTCGGGGCAGTCCTCGGCCCAAAGCATCAGCTCATCGAGAGCCTGCGCGACGGACGCACTGACGG
TGTCGTCCATCACAGTTTGCCAGTGATACACATGGGGATCAGCAATCGCGCATATGAAATCACGCCATGT
AGTGTATTGACCGATTCCTTGCGGTCCGAATGGGCCGAACCCGCTCGTCTGGCTAAGATCGGCCGCAGCG
ATAGCATCCATAGCCTCCGCGACCGGCTGAAGAACAGCGGGCAGTTCGGTTTCAGGCAGGTCTTGCAACG
TGACACCCTGTGCACGGCGGGAGATGCAATAGGTCAGGCTCTCGCTGAACTCCCCAATGTCAAGCACTTC
CGGAATCGGGAGCGCGGCCGATGCAAAGTGCCGATAAACATAACGATCTTTGTAGAAACCATCGGCGCAG
CTATTTACCCGCAGGACATATCCACGCCCTCCTACATCGAAGCTGAAAGCACGAGATTCTTCGCCCTCCG
AGAGCTGCATCAGGTCGGAGACGCTGTCGAACTTTTCGATCAGAAACTTCTCGACAGACGTCGCGGTGAG
TTCAGGCTTTTTCATAGGGGGGATTCGAGTTGAGAGTGAATATGAGACTCTAATTGGATACCGAGGGGAA
TTTATGGAACGTCAGTGGAGCATTTTTGACAAGAAATATTTGCTAGCTGATAGTGACCTTAGGCGACTTT
TGAACGCGCAATAATGGTTTCTGACGTATGTGCTTAGCTCATTAAACTCCAGAAACCCGCGGCTCAGTGG
CTCCTTCAACGTTGCGGTTCTGTCAGTTCCAAACGTAAAACGGCTTGTCCCGCGTCATCGGCGGGGGTCA
TAACGTGACTCCCTTAATTCTCCGCTCATGATCGATAATTCGAGCTCTCCCATATGGTCGACCTGCAGGT
CACTGGATTTTGGTTTTAGGAATTAGAAATTTTATTGATAGAAGTATTTTACAAATACAAATACATACTA
AGGGTTTCTTATATGCTCAACACATGAGCGAAACCCTATAAGAACCCTAATTCCCTTATCTGGGAACTAC
TCACACATTATTCTGGAGAAAAATAGAGAGAGATAGATTTGTAGAGAGAGACTGGTGATTTTTGCGGACT
CTAGCATGGCCGCGGCTAGTCAGTTAGATCGTTTTCCCAGTCACGACGTTGTAAAACGACGGCCAGTGAA
TTATCAACTATGTATAATAAAGTTGCTCGAGGTACCCGGGATCCAAGCTTCCACTTTGTACAAGAAAGCT
GGGTATTATTTTTCAAATTGAGGATGAGACCATCTAGACAGCTCGTCCATGCCGAGAGTGATCCCGGCGG
CGGTCAAGAACTCCAGCAGGACCATGTGATCGCGCTTCTCGTTGGGGTCTTTGCTTAAGGCGGACTGGGT
GCTCAGGTAGTGGTTGTCGGGCAGCAGCACGGGGCCGTCGCCGATGGGGGTGTTCTGCTGGTAGTGGTCG
GCGAGCTGCACGCCGCCGTCCTCGATGTTGTGGCGGATCTTGAAGTTGGCCTTGATGCCGTTCTTCTGCT
TGTCGGCGGTGATATAGACGTTCCCGCTGATGTAGTTGTACTCCAGCTTGTGCCCCAGGATGTTGCCGTC
CTCCTTGAAGTCGATGCCCTTCAGCTCGATGCGGTTCACCAGGGTGTCGCCCTCGAACTTCACCTCGGCG
CGGGTCTTGTAGTTGCCGTCGTCCTTGAAGAAGATGGTGCGCTCCTGGACGTAGCCTTCGGGCATGGCGG
ACTTGAAGAAGTCGTGCTGCTTCATGTGGTCGGGGTAGCGGGCGAAGCACTGCACGCCCCAGGACAGGGT
GGTCACGAGGGTGGGCCAGGGCACGGGCAGCTTGCCGGTGGTGCAGATGAACTTCAGGGTCAGCTTGCCG
TAGGTGGCATCGCCCTCGCCCTCGCCGGACACGCTGAACTTGTGGCCGTTTACGTCGCCGTCCAGCTCGA
CCAGGATGGGCACCACCCCGGTGAACAGCTCCTCGCCCTTGCTCACCATGCGGCCGCGATCTAAAAACTC
TTCGATTGATTCACCGAAACTCGAAAAGTACGAACTTGGTGCTGATTGGTAACGAATCAGTCCTGAGTTT
CTTGGTCTCTGGTGTTGATGATCGTGGAGAAGGAAGTGATGTTGCTGGAATTCTGATTCCATTCCGGAAC
CACCAGCACTACCACCAGCACTACCACCAGCACTACCACCAGCACTACCACCAGCACTGGTACTACCACC
AGCACTACCACCAGCACTGCCGGAACCACCAGCACTACCACCAGCACTACCACCAGCACTACCACCAGCA
CTACCACCAGCACTGGTACTACCACCAGCACTACCACCAGCACTGCCGGAACCACCAGCACTACCACCAG
CACTACCACCAGCACTACCACCAGCACTACCACCAGCACTGGTACTACCACCAGCACTACCACCAGCACT
GCCGGAACCACCAGCACTACCACCAGCACTACCACCAGCACTACCACCAGCACTACCACCAGCACTGGTA
CTACCACCAGCACTACCACCAGCACTGCCGGAACCACCAGCACTACCACCAGCACTACCACCAGCACTAC
CACCAGCACTACCACCAGCACTGGTACTACCACCAGCACTACCACCAGCACTGCCGGAACCACCAGCACT
ACCACCAGCACTACCACCAGCACTACCACCAGCACTACCACCAGCACTGGTACTACCACCAGCACTACCA
CCAGCACTGCCGGAACCACCAGCACTACCACCAGCACTACCACCAGCACTACCACCAGCACTACCACCAG
CACTGGTACTACCACCAGCACTACCACCAGCACTGCCGGAACCACCAGCACTACCACCAGCACTACCACC
AGCACTACCACCAGCACTACCACCAGCACTGGTACCGATCTCCTTCTGTTCTTCAGCAGGCTTTGGTGCT
GCTGCTTCTTTAATCTCCTCCGGACTTTCGTCCTGCATGTCAGAAGTCCAGAGAGTAAGATTGTCACGAA
GAAGCTGCATGATCAAGGTACTATCCTTGTATGACTCCTCTCCAAGAGTATCTAACTCAGCAATGGCTTC
ATCAAACGCCTGCTTAGCGAGATTACAAGCACGATCTGGAGAATTAAGAATCTCATAGTAAAACACAGAG
AAATTCAAAGCCAAACCAAGACGAATCGGATGCGTTGGAGCCAATTCAGCATTAGCAATATCCTGAGCAG
CTTTGTAAGCGGTGAGAGTATGTTCAGCAGCATCTTTCCTCTCTTGACCAGTCTTAAACTCAGCCAAATA
CCTATGATAATCTCCCTTCATCTTAAGGTAAAAAACCTTAGAATCTCCATTAGCAGAAGCAGGAACAAGT
CTAGTATCAAGAAGCTTAAGAATACCGTCACAGATTTTCGATAACTCAGATTCGATCTTGCTTCTGTAAT
CACGGATCGTGGTCACATGGTCATCGTTACCACGACTCTCTTCTTTTTGTTCAATGGAAGAGATGATTCT
CCAGGAAGCACGACGAGCGCCGATTACGTTTTTGTAAGCGACGGAGAGGAGATTACGTTCTTCGACGGTG
AGTTCGTCTTTGTCAACGGCTTCAGCGACTTTTTCCATTAATTCAACCATTTCTTCGTAACGTTCCGCTT
GCTCTGCGAGCTTTGCGAGGTACACGAACTCTTCCCTCGCCGAGGATGATGCTGGTGGTGCCGCCATCTC
GAGGTACAGCTTGTTCATGCCCTCAGTGATCCCGGCGGCGGTCAGGAACTCCAGCAGGACCATGTGATCG
CGCTTCTCGTTGGGGTCTTTGAACAGGGCGGACTGGTAGCTCAGGTAGTGGTTGTCGGGCAGCAGCACGG
GGCCGTCGCCGATGGGGGTGTTCTGCTGGTAGTGGTCGGCGAGCTGCACGCCGCCGTCCTCGATGTTGTG
GCGGATCTTGAAGTTGGCCTTGATGCCGTTCTTCTGCTTGTCGGCGGTGATATAGACGTTGTGGCTGTTG
TAGTTGTACTCCAGCTTGTGCCCCAGGATGTTGCCGTCCTCCTTGAAGTCGATGCCCTTCAGCTCGATGC
GGTTCACCAGGGTGTCGCCCTCGAACTTCACCTCGGCGCGGGTCTTGTAGTTGCCGTCGTCCTTGAAGAA
GATGGTGCGCTCCTGGACGTAGCCTTCGGGCATGGCGGACTTGAAGAAGTCGTGCTGCTTCATGTGGTCG
GGGTAGCGGGCGAAGCACTGCAGGCCGTAGCCCAGGGTGGTCACGAGGGTGGGCCAGGGCACGGGCAGCT
TGCCGGTGGTGCATAGAAGCTTCAGGGTCAGCTTGCCGTAGGTGGCATCGCCCTCGCCCTCGCCGGACAC
GCTGAACTTGTGGCCGTTTACGTCGCCGTCCAGCTCGACCAGGATGGGCACCACCCCGGTGAACAGCTCC
TCGCCCTTGCTCACCATGCCGAATTCTGGGCTGTCCATGTGCTGGCGTTCGAATTTAGCAGCAGCGGTTT
CTTTCATGGTGAAGCCTGCTTTTTTGTACAAACTTGCCAAATTGTAAATAGTAATTGTAATGTTGTTTGT
TGTTTGTTGTTGTTGGTAATTGTTGTAAAAATACTCTAGACCGGCCTCTCCAAATGAAATGAACTTCCTT
ATATAGAGGAAGGGTCTTGCGAAGGATAGTGGGATTGTGCGTCATCCCTTACGTCAGTGGAGATATCACA
TCAATCCACTTGCTTTGAAGACGTGGTTGGAACGTCTTCTTTTTCCACGATGTTCCTCGTGGGTGGGGGT
CCATCTTTGGGACCACTGTCGGTAGAGGCATCTTGAACGATAGCCTTTCCTTTATCGCAATGATGGCATT
TGTAGAAGCCATCTTCCTTTTCTACTGTCCTTTCGATGAAGTGACAGATAGCTGGGCAATGGAATCCGAG
GAGGTTTCCCGATATTACCCTTTGTTGAAAAGTCTCAATAGCCCTCTGGTCTTCTGAGACTGTATCTTTG
ATATTCTTGGAGTAGACGAGAGTGTCGTGCTCCACCATGTTGACCATCACATCAATCCACTTGCTTTGAA
GACGTGGTTGGAACGTCTTCTTTTTCCACGATGTTCCTCGTGGGTGGGGGTCCATCTTTGGGACCACTGT
CGGTAGAGGCATCTTGAACGATAGCCTTTCCTTTATCGCAATGATGGCATTTGTAGAAGCCATCTTCCTT
TTCTACTGTCCTTTCGATGAAGTGACAGATAGCTGGGCAATGGAATCCGAGGAGGTTTCCCGATATTACC
CTTTGTTGAAAAGTCTCAATAGCCCTCTGGTCTTCTGAGACTGTATCTTTGATATTCTTGGAGTAGACGA
GAGTGTCGTGCTCCACCATGTTGGCCGCGAGCAACTTTTCTATACAAAGTTGATAGCTTGGCGTAATCAT
GGTCATAGCTGTTTCCTGTGTGAAATTGTTATCCGCTCGGGCCCGCGGATCCCGCGGCCATGGCGGCCGG
GAGCATGCGACGTCGGGCCCAAGCTTAGCTTGAGCTTGGATCAGATTGTCGTTTCCCGCCTTCAGTTTAA
ACTATCAGTGTTTGACAGGATATATTGGCGGGTAAACCTAAGAGAAAAGAGCGTTTATTAGAATAATCGG
ATATTTAAAAGGGCGTGAAAAGGTTTATCCGTTCGTCCATTTGTATGTGCATGCCAACCACAGGGTTCCC
CTCGGGATCAAAGTACTTTAAAGTACTTTAAAGTACTTTAAAGTACTTTGATCCAACCCCTCCGCTGCTA
TAGTGCAGTCGGCTTCTGACGTTCAGTGCAGCCGTCTTCTGAAAACGACATGTCGCACAAGTCCTAAGTT
ACGCGACAGGCTGCCGCCCTGCCCTTTTCCTGGCGTTTTCTTGTCGCGTGTTTTAGTCGCATAAAGTAGA
ATACTTGCGACTAGAACCGGAGACATTACGCCATGAACAAGAGCGCCGCCGCTGGCCTGCTGGGCTATGC
CCGCGTCAGCACCGACGACCAGGACTTGACCAACCAACGGGCCGAACTGCACGCGGCCGGCTGCACCAAG
CTGTTTTCCGAGAAGATCACCGGCACCAGGCGCGACCGCCCGGAGCTGGCCAGGATGCTTGACCACCTAC
GCCCTGGCGACGTTGTGACAGTGACCAGGCTAGACCGCCTGGCCCGCAGCACCCGCGACCTACTGGACAT
TGCCGAGCGCATCCAGGAGGCCGGCGCGGGCCTGCGTAGCCTGGCAGAGCCGTGGGCCGACACCACCACG
CCGGCCGGCCGCATGGTGTTGACCGTGTTCGCCGGCATTGCCGAGTTCGAGCGTTCCCTAATCATCGACC
GCACCCGGAGCGGGCGCGAGGCCGCCAAGGCCCGAGGCGTGAAGTTTGGCCCCCGCCCTACCCTCACCCC
GGCACAGATCGCGCACGCCCGCGAGCTGATCGACCAGGAAGGCCGCACCGTGAAAGAGGCGGCTGCACTG
CTTGGCGTGCATCGCTCGACCCTGTACCGCGCACTTGAGCGCAGCGAGGAAGTGACGCCCACCGAGGCCA
GGCGGCGCGGTGCCTTCCGTGAGGACGCATTGACCGAGGCCGACGCCCTGGCGGCCGCCGAGAATGAACG
CCAAGAGGAACAAGCATGAAACCGCACCAGGACGGCCAGGACGAACCGTTTTTCATTACCGAAGAGATCG
AGGCGGAGATGATCGCGGCCGGGTACGTGTTCGAGCCGCCCGCGCACGTCTCAACCGTGCGGCTGCATGA
AATCCTGGCCGGTTTGTCTGATGCCAAGCTGGCGGCCTGGCCGGCCAGCTTGGCCGCTGAAGAAACCGAG
CGCCGCCGTCTAAAAAGGTGATGTGTATTTGAGTAAAACAGCTTGCGTCATGCGGTCGCTGCGTATATGA
TGCGATGAGTAAATAAACAAATACGCAAGGGGAACGCATGAAGGTTATCGCTGTACTTAACCAGAAAGGC
GGGTCAGGCAAGACGACCATCGCAACCCATCTAGCCCGCGCCCTGCAACTCGCCGGGGCCGATGTTCTGT
TAGTCGATTCCGATCCCCAGGGCAGTGCCCGCGATTGGGCGGCCGTGCGGGAAGATCAACCGCTAACCGT
TGTCGGCATCGACCGCCCGACGATTGACCGCGACGTGAAGGCCATCGGCCGGCGCGACTTCGTAGTGATC
GACGGAGCGCCCCAGGCGGCGGACTTGGCTGTGTCCGCGATCAAGGCAGCCGACTTCGTGCTGATTCCGG
TGCAGCCAAGCCCTTACGACATATGGGCCACCGCCGACCTGGTGGAGCTGGTTAAGCAGCGCATTGAGGT
CACGGATGGAAGGCTACAAGCGGCCTTTGTCGTGTCGCGGGCGATCAAAGGCACGCGCATCGGCGGTGAG
GTTGCCGAGGCGCTGGCCGGGTACGAGCTGCCCATTCTTGAGTCCCGTATCACGCAGCGCGTGAGCTACC
CAGGCACTGCCGCCGCCGGCACAACCGTTCTTGAATCAGAACCCGAGGGCGACGCTGCCCGCGAGGTCCA
GGCGCTGGCCGCTGAAATTAAATCAAAACTCATTTGAGTTAATGAGGTAAAGAGAAAATGAGCAAAAGCA
CAAACACGCTAAGTGCCGGCCGTCCGAGCGCACGCAGCAGCAAGGCTGCAACGTTGGCCAGCCTGGCAGA
CACGCCAGCCATGAAGCGGGTCAACTTTCAGTTGCCGGCGGAGGATCACACCAAGCTGAAGATGTACGCG
GTACGCCAAGGCAAGACCATTACCGAGCTGCTATCTGAATACATCGCGCAGCTACCAGAGTAAATGAGCA
AATGAATAAATGAGTAGATGAATTTTAGCGGCTAAAGGAGGCGGCATGGAAAATCAAGAACAACCAGGCA
CCGACGCCGTGGAATGCCCCATGTGTGGAGGAACGGGCGGTTGGCCAGGCGTAAGCGGCTGGGTTGTCTG
CCGGCCCTGCAATGGCACTGGAACCCCCAAGCCCGAGGAATCGGCGTGAGCGGTCGCAAACCATCCGGCC
CGGTACAAATCGGCGCGGCGCTGGGTGATGACCTGGTGGAGAAGTTGAAGGCCGCGCAGGCCGCCCAGCG
GCAACGCATCGAGGCAGAAGCACGCCCCGGTGAATCGTGGCAAGCGGCCGCTGATCGAATCCGCAAAGAA
TCCCGGCAACCGCCGGCAGCCGGTGCGCCGTCGATTAGGAAGCCGCCCAAGGGCGACGAGCAACCAGATT
TTTTCGTTCCGATGCTCTATGACGTGGGCACCCGCGATAGTCGCAGCATCATGGACGTGGCCGTTTTCCG
TCTGTCGAAGCGTGACCGACGAGCTGGCGAGGTGATCCGCTACGAGCTTCCAGACGGGCACGTAGAGGTT
TCCGCAGGGCCGGCCGGCATGGCCAGTGTGTGGGATTACGACCTGGTACTGATGGCGGTTTCCCATCTAA
CCGAATCCATGAACCGATACCGGGAAGGGAAGGGAGACAAGCCCGGCCGCGTGTTCCGTCCACACGTTGC
GGACGTACTCAAGTTCTGCCGGCGAGCCGATGGCGGAAAGCAGAAAGACGACCTGGTAGAAACCTGCATT
CGGTTAAACACCACGCACGTTGCCATGCAGCGTACGAAGAAGGCCAAGAACGGCCGCCTGGTGACGGTAT
CCGAGGGTGAAGCCTTGATTAGCCGCTACAAGATCGTAAAGAGCGAAACCGGGCGGCCGGAGTACATCGA
GATCGAGCTAGCTGATTGGATGTACCGCGAGATCACAGAAGGCAAGAACCCGGACGTGCTGACGGTTCAC
CCCGATTACTTTTTGATCGATCCCGGCATCGGCCGTTTTCTCTACCGCCTGGCACGCCGCGCCGCAGGCA
AGGCAGAAGCCAGATGGTTGTTCAAGACGATCTACGAACGCAGTGGCAGCGCCGGAGAGTTCAAGAAGTT
CTGTTTCACCGTGCGCAAGCTGATCGGGTCAAATGACCTGCCGGAGTACGATTTGAAGGAGGAGGCGGGG
CAGGCTGGCCCGATCCTAGTCATGCGCTACCGCAACCTGATCGAGGGCGAAGCATCCGCCGGTTCCTAAT
GTACGGAGCAGATGCTAGGGCAAATTGCCCTAGCAGGGGAAAAAGGTCGAAAAGGTCTCTTTCCTGTGGA
TAGCACGTACATTGGGAACCCAAAGCCGTACATTGGGAACCGGAACCCGTACATTGGGAACCCAAAGCCG
TACATTGGGAACCGGTCACACATGTAAGTGACTGATATAAAAGAGAAAAAAGGCGATTTTTCCGCCTAAA
ACTCTTTAAAACTTATTAAAACTCTTAAAACCCGCCTGGCCTGTGCATAACTGTCTGGCCAGCGCACAGC
CGAAGAGCTGCAAAAAGCGCCTACCCTTCGGTCGCTGCGCTCCCTACGCCCCGCCGCTTCGCGTCGGCCT
ATCGCGGCCGCTGGCCGCTCAAAAATGGCTGGCCTACGGCCAGGCAATCTACCAGGGCGCGGACAAGCCG
CGCCGTCGCCACTCGACCGCCGGCGCCCACATCAAGGCACCCTGCCTCGCGCGTTTCGGTGATGACGGTG
AAAACCTCTGACACATGCAGCTCCCGGAGACGGTCACAGCTTGTCTGTAAGCGGATGCCGGGAGCAGACA
AGCCCGTCAGGGCGCGTCAGCGGGTGTTGGCGGGTGTCGGGGCGCAGCCATGACCCAGTCACGTAGCGAT
AGCGGAGTGTATACTGGCTTAACTATGCGGCATCAGAGCAGATTGTACTGAGAGTGCACCATATGCGGTG
TGAAATACCGCACAGATGCGTAAGGAGAAAATACCGCATCAGGCGCTCTTCCGCTTCCTCGCTCACTGAC
TCGCTGCGCTCGGTCGTTCGGCTGCGGCGAGCGGTATCAGCTCACTCAAAGGCGGTAATACGGTTATCCA
CAGAATCAGGGGATAACGCAGGAAAGAACATGTGAGCAAAAGGCCAGCAAAAGGCCAGGAACCGTAAAAA
GGCCGCGTTGCTGGCGTTTTTCCATAGGCTCCGCCCCCCTGACGAGCATCACAAAAATCGACGCTCAAGT
CAGAGGTGGCGAAACCCGACAGGACTATAAAGATACCAGGCGTTTCCCCCTGGAAGCTCCCTCGTGCGCT
CTCCTGTTCCGACCCTGCCGCTTACCGGATACCTGTCCGCCTTTCTCCCTTCGGGAAGCGTGGCGCTTTC
TCATAGCTCACGCTGTAGGTATCTCAGTTCGGTGTAGGTCGTTCGCTCCAAGCTGGGCTGTGTGCACGAA
CCCCCCGTTCAGCCCGACCGCTGCGCCTTATCCGGTAACTATCGTCTTGAGTCCAACCCGGTAAGACACG
ACTTATCGCCACTGGCAGCAGCCACTGGTAACAGGATTAGCAGAGCGAGGTATGTAGGCGGTGCTACAGA
GTTCTTGAAGTGGTGGCCTAACTACGGCTACACTAGAAGGACAGTATTTGGTATCTGCGCTCTGCTGAAG
CCAGTTACCTTCGGAAAAAGAGTTGGTAGCTCTTGATCCGGCAAACAAACCACCGCTGGTAGCGGTGGTT
TTTTTGTTTGCAAGCAGCAGATTACGCGCAGAAAAAAAGGATCTCAAGAAGATCCTTTGATCTTTTCTAC
GGGGTCTGACGCTCAGTGGAACGAAAACTCACGTTAAGGGATTTTGGTCATGCATGATATATCTCCCAAT
TTGTGTAGGGCTTATTATGCACGCTTAAAAATAATAAAAGCAGACTTGACCTGATAGTTTGGCTGTGAGC
AATTATGTGCTTAGTGCATCTAACGCTTGAGTTAAGCCGCGCCGCGAAGCGGCGTCGGCTTGAACGAATT
TCTAGCTAGACATTATTTGCCGACTACCTTGGTGATCTCGCCTTTCACGTAGTGGACAAATTCTTCCAAC
TGATCTGCGCGCGAGGCCAAGCGATCTTCTTCTTGTCCAAGATAAGCCTGTCTAGCTTCAAGTATGACGG
GCTGATACTGGGCCGGCAGGCGCTCCATTGCCCAGTCGGCAGCGACATCCTTCGGCGCGATTTTGCCGGT
TACTGCGCTGTACCAAATGCGGGACAACGTAAGCACTACATTTCGCTCATCGCCAGCCCAGTCGGGCGGC
GAGTTCCATAGCGTTAAGGTTTCATTTAGCGCCTCAAATAGATCCTGTTCAGGAACCGGATCAAAGAGTT
CCTCCGCCGCTGGACCTACCAAGGCAACGCTATGTTCTCTTGCTTTTGTCAGCAAGATAGCCAGATCAAT
GTCGATCGTGGCTGGCTCGAAGATACCTGCAAGAATGTCATTGCGCTGCCATTCTCCAAATTGCAGTTCG
CGCTTAGCTGGATAACGCCACGGAATGATGTCGTCGTGCACAACAATGGTGACTTCTACAGCGCGGAGAA
TCTCGCTCTCTCCAGGGGAAGCCGAAGTTTCCAAAAGGTCGTTGATCAAAGCTCGCCGCGTTGTTTCATC
AAGCCTTACGGTCACCGTAACCAGCAAATCAATATCACTGTGTGGCTTCAGGCCGCCATCCACTGCGGAG
CCGTACAAATGTACGGCCAGCAACGTCGGTTCGAGATGGCGCTCGATGACGCCAACTACCTCTGATAGTT
GAGTCGATACTTCGGCGATCACCGCTTCCCCCATGATGTTTAACTTTGTTTTAGGGCGACTGCCCTGCTG
CGTAACATCGTTGCTGCTCCATAACATCAAACATCGACCCACGGCGTAACGCGCTTGCTGCTTGGATGCC
CGAGGCATAGACTGTACCCCAAAAAAACAGTCATAACAAGCCATGAAAACCGCCACTGCGCCGTTACCAC
CGCTGCGTTCGGTCAAGGTTCTGGACCAGTTGCGTGAGCGCATACGCTACTTGCATTACAGCTTACGAAC
CGAACAGGCTTATGTCCACTGGGTTCGTGCCCGAATTGATCACAGGCAGCAACGCTCTGTCATCGTTACA
ATCAACATGCTACCCTCCGCGAGATCATCCGTGTTTCAAACCCGGCAGCTTAGTTGCCGTTCTTCCGAAT
AGCATCGGTAACATGAGCAAAGTCTGCCGCCTTACAACGGCTCTCCCGCTGACGCCGTCCCGGACTGATG
GGCTGCCTGTATCGAGTGGTGATTTTGTGCCGAGCTGCCGGTCGGGGAGCTGTTGGCTGGCTGGTGGCAG
GATATATTGTGGTGTAAACAAATTGACGCTTAGACAACTTAATAACACATTGCGGACGTTTTTAATGTAC
TGAATTAACGCCGAATTGAATTATCAGCTTGCATGCCGGTCGATCTAGTAACATAGATGACACCGCGCGC
GATAATTTATCCTAGTTTGCGCGCTATATTTTGTTTTCTATCGCGTATTAAATGTATAATTGCGGGACTC
TAATCATAAAAACCCATCTCATAAATAACGTCATGCATTACATGTTAATTATTACATGCTTAACGTAATT
CAACAGAAATTATATGATAATCATCGCAAGACCGGCAACAGGATTCAATCTTAAGAAACTTTATTGCCAA
ATGTTTGAACGATCTGCTTGACTCTAGGGAATTAATTCCTGAATCACTGCGACCGGCCCTCCCGCGACCC
AGCCGAGCGAGCTTAGCGAACTGTGGACGAGAACTGTGCCACCAAGCGTAAGGCCGTTCTCTCGCATTTG
CCTTGCTAGGCTCGCGCGAGTTGCTGGCTGAGGCGTTCTCGAAATCAGCTCTTGTTCGGTCGGCATCTAC
TCTATTCCTTTGCCCTCGGACGAGTGCTGGGGCGTCGGTTTCCACTATCGGCGAGTACTTCTACACAGCC
ATCGGTCCAGACGGCCGCGCTTCTGCGGGCGATTTGTGTACGCCCGACAGTCCCGGCTCCGGATCGGACG
ATTGCGTCGCATCGACCCTGCGCCCAAGCTGCATCATCGAAATTGCCGTCAACCAAGCTCTGATAGAGTT
GGTCAAGACCAATGCGGAGCATATACGCCCGG
